>Addgene plasmid #144181 | TFORF1521 | addgene full sequence | sequence record 404069 | Addgene NGS Result
TTAATGTAGTCTTATGCAATACTCTTGTAGTCTTGCAACATGGTAACGATGAGTTAGCAACATGCCTTAC
AAGGAGAGAAAAAGCACCGTGCATGCCGATTGGTGGAAGTAAGGTGGTACGATCGTGCCTTATTAGGAAG
GCAACAGACGGGTCTGACATGGATTGGACGAACCACTGAATTGCCGCATTGCAGAGATATTGTATTTAAG
TGCCTAGCTCGATACATAAACGGGTCTCTCTGGTTAGACCAGATCTGAGCCTGGGAGCTCTCTGGCTAAC
TAGGGAACCCACTGCTTAAGCCTCAATAAAGCTTGCCTTGAGTGCTTCAAGTAGTGTGTGCCCGTCTGTT
GTGTGACTCTGGTAACTAGAGATCCCTCAGACCCTTTTAGTCAGTGTGGAAAATCTCTAGCAGTGGCGCC
CGAACAGGGACTTGAAAGCGAAAGGGAAACCAGAGGAGCTCTCTCGACGCAGGACTCGGCTTGCTGAAGC
GCGCACGGCAAGAGGCGAGGGGCGGCGACTGGTGAGTACGCCAAAAATTTTGACTAGCGGAGGCTAGAAG
GAGAGAGATGGGTGCGAGAGCGTCAGTATTAAGCGGGGGAGAATTAGATCGCGATGGGAAAAAATTCGGT
TAAGGCCAGGGGGAAAGAAAAAATATAAATTAAAACATATAGTATGGGCAAGCAGGGAGCTAGAACGATT
CGCAGTTAATCCTGGCCTGTTAGAAACATCAGAAGGCTGTAGACAAATACTGGGACAGCTACAACCATCC
CTTCAGACAGGATCAGAAGAACTTAGATCATTATATAATACAGTAGCAACCCTCTATTGTGTGCATCAAA
GGATAGAGATAAAAGACACCAAGGAAGCTTTAGACAAGATAGAGGAAGAGCAAAACAAAAGTAAGACCAC
CGCACAGCAAGCGGCCGCTGATCTTCAGACCTGGAGGAGGAGATATGAGGGACAATTGGAGAAGTGAATT
ATATAAATATAAAGTAGTAAAAATTGAACCATTAGGAGTAGCACCCACCAAGGCAAAGAGAAGAGTGGTG
CAGAGAGAAAAAAGAGCAGTGGGAATAGGAGCTTTGTTCCTTGGGTTCTTGGGAGCAGCAGGAAGCACTA
TGGGCGCAGCGTCAATGACGCTGACGGTACAGGCCAGACAATTATTGTCTGGTATAGTGCAGCAGCAGAA
CAATTTGCTGAGGGCTATTGAGGCGCAACAGCATCTGTTGCAACTCACAGTCTGGGGCATCAAGCAGCTC
CAGGCAAGAATCCTGGCTGTGGAAAGATACCTAAAGGATCAACAGCTCCTGGGGATTTGGGGTTGCTCTG
GAAAACTCATTTGCACCACTGCTGTGCCTTGGAATGCTAGTTGGAGTAATAAATCTCTGGAACAGATTTG
GAATCACACGACCTGGATGGAGTGGGACAGAGAAATTAACAATTACACAAGCTTAATACACTCCTTAATT
GAAGAATCGCAAAACCAGCAAGAAAAGAATGAACAAGAATTATTGGAATTAGATAAATGGGCAAGTTTGT
GGAATTGGTTTAACATAACAAATTGGCTGTGGTATATAAAATTATTCATAATGATAGTAGGAGGCTTGGT
AGGTTTAAGAATAGTTTTTGCTGTACTTTCTATAGTGAATAGAGTTAGGCAGGGATATTCACCATTATCG
TTTCAGACCCACCTCCCAACCCCGAGGGGACCCATGCATTGCATCTCAATTAGTCAGCAACCAGGTGTGG
AAAGTCCCCAGGCTCCCCAGCAGGCAGAAGTATGCAAAGCATGCGTCTCAATTAGTCAGCAACCATAGTC
CCGCCCCTAACTCCGCCCATCCCGCCCCTAACTCCGCCCAGTTCCGCCCATTCTCCGCCCCATGGCTGAC
TAATTTTTTTTATTTATGCAGAGGCCGAGGCCGCCTCGGCCTCTGAGCTATTCCAGAAGTAGTGAGGAGG
CTTTTTTGGAGGCCTAGGCTTTTGCAAAAAGCTTTCTAGAGGTACCACCGGAGCTTACCATGACCGAGTA
CAAGCCCACGGTGCGCCTCGCCACCCGCGACGACGTCCCCAGGGCCGTACGCACCCTCGCCGCCGCGTTC
GCCGACTACCCCGCCACGCGCCACACCGTCGATCCGGACCGCCACATCGAGCGGGTCACCGAGCTGCAAG
AACTCTTCCTCACGCGCGTCGGGCTCGACATCGGCAAGGTGTGGGTCGCGGACGACGGCGCCGCCGTGGC
GGTCTGGACCACGCCGGAGAGCGTCGAAGCGGGGGCGGTGTTCGCCGAGATCGGCCCGCGCATGGCCGAG
TTGAGCGGTTCCCGGCTGGCCGCGCAGCAACAGATGGAAGGCCTCCTGGCGCCGCACCGGCCCAAGGAGC
CCGCGTGGTTCCTGGCCACCGTCGGCGTCTCGCCCGACCACCAGGGCAAGGGTCTGGGCAGCGCCGTCGT
GCTCCCCGGAGTGGAGGCGGCCGAGCGCGCCGGGGTGCCCGCCTTCCTGGAGACCTCCGCGCCCCGCAAC
CTCCCCTTCTACGAGCGGCTCGGCTTCACCGTCACCGCCGACGTCGAGGTGCCCGAAGGACCGCGCACCT
GGTGCATGACCCGCAAGCCCGGTGCCAGTTAACGAATTCTAGATCTTGAGACAAATGGCAGTATTCATCC
ACAATTTTAAAAGAAAAGGGGGGATTGGGGGGTACAGTGCAGGGGAAAGAATAGTAGACATAATAGCAAC
AGACATACAAACTAAAGAATTACAAAAACAAATTACAAAAATTCAAAATTTTCGGGTTTATTACAGGGAC
AGCAGAGATCCACTTTGGCGCCGGCTCGAGGCCTGCAGGTGCAAAGATGGATAAAGTTTTAAACAGAGAG
GAATCTTTGCAGCTAATGGACCTTCTAGGTCTTGAAAGGAGTGGGAATTGGCTCCGGTGCCCGTCAGTGG
GCAGAGCGCACATCGCCCACAGTCCCCGAGAAGTTGGGGGGAGGGGTCGGCAATTGAACCGGTGCCTAGA
GAAGGTGGCGCGGGGTAAACTGGGAAAGTGATGTCGTGTACTGGCTCCGCCTTTTTCCCGAGGGTGGGGG
AGAACCGTATATAAGTGCAGTAGTCGCCGTGAACGTTCTTTTTCGCAACGGGTTTGCCGCCAGAACACAG
GTAAGTGCCGTGTGTGGTTCCCGCGGGCCTGGCCTCTTTACGGGTTATGGCCCTTGCGTGCCTTGAATTA
CTTCCACCTGGCTGCAGTACGTGATTCTTGATCCCGAGCTTCGGGTTGGAAGTGGGTGGGAGAGTTCGAG
GCCTTGCGCTTAAGGAGCCCCTTCGCCTCGTGCTTGAGTTGAGGCCTGGCCTGGGCGCTGGGGCCGCCGC
GTGCGAATCTGGTGGCACCTTCGCGCCTGTCTCGCTGCTTTCGATAAGTCTCTAGCCATTTAAAATTTTT
GATGACCTGCTGCGACGCTTTTTTTCTGGCAAGATAGTCTTGTAAATGCGGGCCAAGATCTGCACACTGG
TATTTCGGTTTTTGGGGCCGCGGGCGGCGACGGGGCCCGTGCGTCCCAGCGCACATGTTCGGCGAGGCGG
GGCCTGCGAGCGCGGCCACCGAGAATCGGACGGGGGTAGTCTCAAGCTGGCCGGCCTGCTCTGGTGCCTG
GCCTCGCGCCGCCGTGTATCGCCCCGCCCTGGGCGGCAAGGCTGGCCCGGTCGGCACCAGTTGCGTGAGC
GGAAAGATGGCCGCTTCCCGGCCCTGCTGCAGGGAGCTCAAAATGGAGGACGCGGCGCTCGGGAGAGCGG
GCGGGTGAGTCACCCACACAAAGGAAAAGGGCCTTTCCGTCCTCAGCCGTCGCTTCATGTGACTCCACGG
AGTACCGGGCGCCGTCCAGGCACCTCGATTAGTTCTCGAGCTTTTGGAGTACGTCGTCTTTAGGTTGGGG
GGAGGGGTTTTATGCGATGGAGTTTCCCCACACTGAGTGGGTGGAGACTGAAGTTAGGCCAGCTTGGCAC
TTGATGTAATTCTCCTTGGAATTTGCCCTTTTTGAGTTTGGATCTTGGTTCATTCTCAAGCCTCAGACAG
TGGTTCAAAGTTTTTTTCTTCCATTTCAGGTGTCGTGAGGCTAGCACCGCCACCATGGAGACCAGACCAA
CAGCTCTGATGAGCTCCACAGTGGCTGCAGCTGCGCCTGCAGCTGGGGCTGCCTCCAGGAAGGAGTCTCC
AGGCAGATGGGGCCTGGGGGAGGATCCCACAGGCGTGAGCCCCTCGCTCCAGTGCCGCGTGTGCGGAGAC
AGCAGCAGCGGGAAGCACTATGGCATCTATGCCTGCAACGGCTGCAGCGGCTTCTTCAAGAGGAGCGTAC
GGCGGAGGCTCATCTACAGGTGCCAGGTGGGGGCAGGGATGTGCCCCGTGGACAAGGCCCACCGCAACCA
GTGCCAGGCCTGCCGGCTGAAGAAGTGCCTGCAGGCGGGGATGAACCAGGACGCCGTGCAGAACGAGCGC
CAGCCGCGAAGCACAGCCCAGGTCCACCTGGACAGCATGGAGTCCAACACTGAGTCCCGGCCGGAGTCCC
TGGTGGCTCCCCCGGCCCCGGCAGGGCGCAGCCCACGGGGCCCCACACCCATGTCTGCAGCCAGAGCCCT
GGGCCACCACTTCATGGCCAGCCTTATAACAGCTGAAACCTGTGCTAAGCTGGAGCCAGAGGATGCTGAT
GAGAATATTGATGTCACCAGCAATGACCCTGAGTTCCCCTCCTCTCCATACTCCTCTTCCTCCCCCTGCG
GCCTGGACAGCATCCATGAGACCTCGGCTCGCCTACTCTTCATGGCCGTCAAGTGGGCCAAGAACCTGCC
TGTGTTCTCCAGCCTGCCCTTCCGGGATCAGGTGATCCTGCTGGAAGAGGCGTGGAGTGAACTCTTTCTC
CTCGGGGCCATCCAGTGGTCTCTGCCTCTGGACAGCTGTCCTCTGCTGGCACCGCCCGAGGCCTCTGCTG
CCGGTGGTGCCCAGGGCCGGCTCACGCTGGCCAGCATGGAGACGCGTGTCCTGCAGGAAACTATCTCTCG
GTTCCGGGCATTGGCGGTGGACCCCACGGAGTTTGCCTGCATGAAGGCCTTGGTCCTCTTCAAGCCAGAG
ACGCGGGGCCTGAAGGATCCTGAGCACGTAGAGGCCTTGCAGGACCAGTCCCAAGTGATGCTGAGCCAGC
ACAGCAAGGCCCACCACCCCAGCCAGCCCGTGAGGTAGTAATGAACTAGTCCGTAACTTGAAAGTATTTC
GATTTCTTGGCTTTATATATCTTGTGGAAAGGACGAGATCCCAAGGTGAGTTTATAGAGGACGCGTTAAG
TCGACAATCAACCTCTGGATTACAAAATTTGTGAAAGATTGACTGGTATTCTTAACTATGTTGCTCCTTT
TACGCTATGTGGATACGCTGCTTTAATGCCTTTGTATCATGCTATTGCTTCCCGTATGGCTTTCATTTTC
TCCTCCTTGTATAAATCCTGGTTGCTGTCTCTTTATGAGGAGTTGTGGCCCGTTGTCAGGCAACGTGGCG
TGGTGTGCACTGTGTTTGCTGACGCAACCCCCACTGGTTGGGGCATTGCCACCACCTGTCAGCTCCTTTC
CGGGACTTTCGCTTTCCCCCTCCCTATTGCCACGGCGGAACTCATCGCCGCCTGCCTTGCCCGCTGCTGG
ACAGGGGCTCGGCTGTTGGGCACTGACAATTCCGTGGTGTTGTCGGGGAAATCATCGTCCTTTCCTTGGC
TGCTCGCCTGTGTTGCCACCTGGATTCTGCGCGGGACGTCCTTCTGCTACGTCCCTTCGGCCCTCAATCC
AGCGGACCTTCCTTCCCGCGGCCTGCTGCCGGCTCTGCGGCCTCTTCCGCGTCTTCGCCTTCGCCCTCAG
ACGAGTCGGATCTCCCTTTGGGCCGCCTCCCCGCGTCGACTTTAAGACCAATGACTTACAAGGCAGCTGT
AGATCTTAGCCACTTTTTAAAAGAAAAGGGGGGACTGGAAGGGCTAATTCACTCCCAACGAAGACAAGAT
CTGCTTTTTGCTTGTACTGGGTCTCTCTGGTTAGACCAGATCTGAGCCTGGGAGCTCTCTGGCTAACTAG
GGAACCCACTGCTTAAGCCTCAATAAAGCTTGCCTTGAGTGCTTCAAGTAGTGTGTGCCCGTCTGTTGTG
TGACTCTGGTAACTAGAGATCCCTCAGACCCTTTTAGTCAGTGTGGAAAATCTCTAGCAGTACGTATAGT
AGTTCATGTCATCTTATTATTCAGTATTTATAACTTGCAAAGAAATGAATATCAGAGAGTGAGAGGAACT
TGTTTATTGCAGCTTATAATGGTTACAAATAAAGCAATAGCATCACAAATTTCACAAATAAAGCATTTTT
TTCACTGCATTCTAGTTGTGGTTTGTCCAAACTCATCAATGTATCTTATCATGTCTGGCTCTAGCTATCC
CGCCCCTAACTCCGCCCATCCCGCCCCTAACTCCGCCCAGTTCCGCCCATTCTCCGCCCCATGGCTGACT
AATTTTTTTTATTTATGCAGAGGCCGAGGCCGCCTCGGCCTCTGAGCTATTCCAGAAGTAGTGAGGAGGC
TTTTTTGGAGGCCTAGGGACGTACCCAATTCGCCCTATAGTGAGTCGTATTACGCGCGCTCACTGGCCGT
CGTTTTACAACGTCGTGACTGGGAAAACCCTGGCGTTACCCAACTTAATCGCCTTGCAGCACATCCCCCT
TTCGCCAGCTGGCGTAATAGCGAAGAGGCCCGCACCGATCGCCCTTCCCAACAGTTGCGCAGCCTGAATG
GCGAATGGG
[124 nt withheld, positions 6800-6923]
C
[91 nt withheld, positions 6925-7015]
A
[49 nt withheld, positions 7017-7065]
CCTTTGACGTTGGAGTCCACGTTCTTT
[37 nt withheld, positions 7093-7129]
ACCCTATCTCGGTCTATTCTTTTGATTTATAAGGGATTTTGCCGATTTCGGCCTATTGGTTAAAAAATGA
GCTGATTTAACAAAAATTTAACGCGAATTTTAACAAAATATTAACGCTTACAATTTAGGTGGCACTTTTC
GGGGAAATGTGCGCGGAACCCCTATTTGTTTATTTTTCTAAATACATTCAAATATGTATCCGCTCATGAG
ACAATAACCCTGATAAATGCTTCAATAATATTGAAAAAGGAAGAGTATGAGTATTCAACATTTCCGTGTC
GCCCTTATTCCCTTTTTTGCGGCATTTTGCCTTCCTGTTTTTGCTCACCCAGAAACGCTGGTGAAAGTAA
AAGATGCTGAAGATCAGTTGGGTGCACGAGTGGGTTACATCGAACTGGATCTCAACAGCGGTAAGATCCT
TGAGAGTTTTCGCCCCGAAGAACGTTTTCCAATGATGAGCACTTTTAAAGTTCTGCTATGTGGCGCGGTA
TTATCCCGTATTGACGCCGGGCAAGAGCAACTCGGTCGCCGCATACACTATTCTCAGAATGACTTGGTTG
AGTACTCACCAGTCACAGAAAAGCATCTTACGGATGGCATGACAGTAAGAGAATTATGCAGTGCTGCCAT
AACCATGAGTGATAACACTGCGGCCAACTTACTTCTGACAACGATCGGAGGACCGAAGGAGCTAACCGCT
TTTTTGCACAACATGGGGGATCATGTAACTCGCCTTGATCGTTGGGAACCGGAGCTGAATGAAGCCATAC
CAAACGACGAGCGTGACACCACGATGCCTGTAGCAATGGCAACAACGTTGCGCAAACTATTAACTGGCGA
ACTACTTACTCTAGCTTCCCGGCAACAATTAATAGACTGGATGGAGGCGGATAAAGTTGCAGGACCACTT
CTGCGCTCGGCCCTTCCGGCTGGCTGGTTTATTGCTGATAAATCTGGAGCCGGTGAGCGTGGGTCTCGCG
GTATCATTGCAGCACTGGGGCCAGATGGTAAGCCCTCCCGTATCGTAGTTATCTACACGACGGGGAGTCA
GGCAACTATGGATGAACGAAATAGACAGATCGCTGAGATAGGTGCCTCACTGATTAAGCATTGGTAACTG
TCAGACCAAGTTTACTCATATATACTTTAGATTGATTTAAAACTTCATTTTTAATTTAAAAGGATCTAGG
TGAAGATCCTTTTTGATAATCTCATGACCAAAATCCCTTAACGTGAGTTTTCGTTCCACTGAGCGTCAGA
CCCCGTAGAAAAGATCAAAGGATCTTCTTGAGATCCTTTTTTTCTGCGCGTAATCTGCTGCTTGCAAACA
AAAAAACCACCGCTACCAGCGGTGGTTTGTTTGCCGGATCAAGAGCTACCAACTCTTTTTCCGAAGGTAA
CTGGCTTCAGCAGAGCGCAGATACCAAATACTGTTCTTCTAGTGTAGCCGTAGTTAGGCCACCACTTCAA
GAACTCTGTAGCACCGCCTACATACCTCGCTCTGCTAATCCTGTTACCAGTGGCTGCTGCCAGTGGCGAT
AAGTCGTGTCTTACCGGGTTGGACTCAAGACGATAGTTACCGGATAAGGCGCAGCGGTCGGGCTGAACGG
GGGGTTCGTGCACACAGCCCAGCTTGGAGCGAACGACCTACACCGAACTGAGATACCTACAGCGTGAGCT
ATGAGAAAGCGCCACGCTTCCCGAAGGGAGAAAGGCGGACAGGTATCCGGTAAGCGGCAGGGTCGGAACA
GGAGAGCGCACGAGGGAGCTTCCAGGGGGAAACGCCTGGTATCTTTATAGTCCTGTCGGGTTTCGCCACC
TCTGACTTGAGCGTCGATTTTTGTGATGCTCGTCAGGGGGGCGGAGCCTATGGAAAAACGCCAGCAACGC
GGCCTTTTTACGGTTCCTGGCCTTTTGCTGGCCTTTTGCTCACATGTTCTTTCCTGCGTTATCCCCTGAT
TCTGTGGATAACCGTATTACCGCCTTTGAGTGAGCTGATACCGCTCGCCGCAGCCGAACGACCGAGCGCA
GCGAGTCAGTGAGCGAGGAAGCGGAAGAGCGCCCAATACGCAAACCGCCTCTCCCCGCGCGTTGGCCGAT
TCATTAATGCAGCTGGCACGACAGGTTTCCCGACTGGAAAGCGGGCAGTGAGCGCAACGCAATTAATGTG
AGTTAGCTCACTCATTAGGCACCCCAGGCTTTACACTTTATGCTTCCGGCTCGTATGTTGTGTGGAATTG
TGAGCGGATAACAATTTCACACAGGAAACAGCTATGACCATGATTACGCCAAGCGCGCAATTAACCCTCA
CTAAAGGGAACAAAAGCTGGAGCTGCAAGC
Features (pLannotate 1.2.2; 31 found; start..end, strand, type, name):
      5..231     +  promoter       RSV promoter: Rous sarcoma virus enhancer/promoter
    232..412     +  LTR            5' LTR (truncated): truncated 5' long terminal repeat (LTR) from HIV-1
    459..584     +  misc_feature   HIV-1 Ψ: packaging signal of human immunodeficiency virus type 1
    568..931     +  CDS            HIV-1 gag (fragment): gag protein from human immunodeficiency virus 1; gag
   1077..1310    +  misc_feature   RRE: The Rev response element (RRE) of HIV-1 allows for Rev-dependent mRNA export from the nucleus to the cytoplasm.
   1687..1713    +  CDS            Rev (fragment): human immunodeficiency virus 1 (HIV-1) Rev protein; rev; enhances nuclear export of unspliced and incompletely spliced viral mRNAs
   1720..1743    +  promoter       SV40 promoter (fragment): SV40 early promoter
   1744..1815    +  promoter       SV40 promoter (fragment): SV40 enhancer and early promoter
   1839..1974    +  rep_origin     SV40 ori: SV40 origin of replication
   2020..2616    +  CDS            PuroR (fragment): puromycin N-acetyltransferase; pac from Streptomyces; confers resistance to puromycin
   2665..2782    +  misc_feature   cPPT/CTS: central polypurine tract and central termination sequence of HIV-1
   2847..2913    +  CDS            small t antigen (fragment): SV40 (simian virus 40) small t antigen
   2920..4098    +  promoter       EF-1α promoter: strong constitutive promoter for human elongation factor EF-1α
   4115..5215    +  CDS            NR2E3 (fragment): NR2E3_HUMAN - Also known as PNR, RNR. Experimental evidence at protein level: Swiss-Prot protein existence level 1. Orphan nuclear receptor of retinal photoreceptor cells. Transcriptional factor that is an activator of rod development and repressor of cone development. Binds the promoter region of a number of rod- and cone-specific genes, including rhodopsin, M- and S-opsin and rod-specific phosphodiesterase beta subunit. Enhances rhodopsin expression. Represses M- and S-cone opsin expression. From Homo sapiens (Human).
   5231..5284    +  promoter       U6 promoter (fragment): RNA polymerase III promoter for human U6 snRNA
   5326..5914    +  misc_feature   WPRE: woodchuck hepatitis virus posttranscriptional regulatory element
   5965..5984    +  misc_feature   cPPT/CTS (fragment): central polypurine tract and central termination sequence of HIV-1
   5986..6219    +  LTR            3' LTR (ΔU3): self-inactivating 3' long terminal repeat (LTR) from HIV-1
   6297..6418    +  polyA_signal   SV40 poly(A) signal: SV40 polyadenylation signal
   6458..6593    +  rep_origin     SV40 ori: SV40 origin of replication
   6614..6632    -  promoter       T7 promoter: promoter for bacteriophage T7 RNA polymerase
   6640..6795    +  CDS            lacZα (fragment): LacZα fragment of β-galactosidase; lacZ fragment
   6800..7228    +  rep_origin     f1 ori (sequence partly withheld): f1 bacteriophage origin of replication; arrow indicates direction of (+) strand synthesis
   7281..7385    +  promoter       AmpR promoter: bla
   7386..8246    +  CDS            AmpR: β-lactamase; bla; confers resistance to ampicillin, carbenicillin, and related antibiotics
   8417..9005    +  rep_origin     ori: high-copy-number ColE1/pMB1/pBR322/pUC origin of replication
   9188..9280    +  CDS            lacI (fragment): lac repressor; lacI; The lac repressor binds to the lac operator to inhibit transcription in E. coli. This inhibition can be relieved by adding lactose or isopropyl-β-D-thiogalactopyranoside (IPTG).
   9293..9314    +  protein_bind   CAP binding site: CAP binding activates transcription in the presence of cAMP. E. coli catabolite activator protein
   9329..9359    +  promoter       lac promoter: promoter for the E. coli lac operon
   9367..9383    +  protein_bind   lac operator: The lac repressor binds to the lac operator to inhibit transcription in E. coli. This inhibition can be relieved by adding lactose or isopropyl-β-D-thiogalactopyranoside (IPTG). lac repressor encoded by lacI
   9428..9446    +  promoter       T3 promoter: promoter for bacteriophage T3 RNA polymerase
