[The description below was written by a language model from this plasmid's Addgene catalogue record and pLannotate feature annotations shown in this document.]
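Description:
TFORF1521 is a third-generation-style, self-inactivating lentiviral expression plasmid built on the pLX_TRC317 backbone and carrying the human NR2E3 open reading frame, one member of a barcoded transcription factor ORF collection. In bacteria it is maintained by a high-copy ColE1/pUC-type origin and selected through the β-lactamase (AmpR) gene. An f1 origin and remnants of a lac/lacZα cloning region with flanking T3 and T7 promoters are also annotated in the backbone. The depositor notes that the plasmid can recombine, which is common for constructs carrying LTR repeats.

The viral segment begins with an RSV promoter fused to a truncated HIV-1 5' LTR, which drives Tat-independent production of genomic RNA in packaging cells. This is followed by the Ψ packaging signal with a gag fragment, the RRE for Rev-dependent nuclear export, and a cPPT/CTS element, and it ends with a ΔU3 3' LTR and a downstream SV40 polyadenylation signal. Within this unit, an SV40 early promoter/origin region drives puromycin N-acetyltransferase for selection of transduced mammalian cells. A separate EF-1α promoter drives NR2E3, an orphan nuclear receptor that promotes rod and represses cone photoreceptor gene expression. A WPRE downstream of the ORF enhances transcript stability and expression. The purpose statement describes a unique 24-bp barcode that identifies the ORF, but the feature table does not annotate it, so its position is not stated. The short U6 promoter fragment detected between the ORF and the WPRE is probably a residual or primer-site sequence rather than a functional promoter.

The construct is intended for overexpressing NR2E3 in mammalian cells, alone or within pooled screens where barcode sequencing reveals which transcription factors drive a given phenotype, such as directed differentiation.
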