Addgene plasmid #144181: TFORF1521
Purpose: Lentiviral vector for overexpressing transcription factor ORFs with unique 24-bp barcodes. Barcodes facilitate identification of transcription factors in pooled screens.
Depositing lab: Feng Zhang. Depositing organization: Broad Institute. Publication: A transcription factor atlas of directed differentiation. Joung J, Ma S, Tay T, Geiger-Schuller KR, Kirchgatterer PC, Verdine VK, Guo B, Arias-Garcia MA, Allen WE, Singh A, Kuksenko O, Abudayyeh OO, Gootenberg JS, Fu Z, Macrae RK, Buenrostro JD, Regev A, Zhang F. Cell. 2023 Jan 5;186(1):209-229.e26. doi: 10.1016/j.cell.2022.11.026. PubMed 36608654.
Backbone
  Vector backbone: pLX_TRC317
  Backbone manufacturer: Broad Institute Genetic Perturbation Platform
  Backbone size w/o insert (bp): 8264
  Vector type: Mammalian Expression, Lentiviral
  Selectable markers: Puromycin
Growth in bacteria
  Bacterial resistance: Ampicillin, 100 μg/mL
  Growth temperature: 37°C
  Growth strain: NEB Stable
  Copy number: High Copy
Gene/Insert
  Gene/Insert name: NR2E3
  Species: H. sapiens (human)
  Insert size (bp): 1205
  Entrez Gene: NR2E3 (a.k.a. ESCS, PNR, RNR, RP37, rd7)
  Promoter: EF1a
  Cloning method: Unknown
  Sequencing primers: 5′ GGGTGGAGACTGAAGTTAGGCCAG; 3′ CACATAGCGTAAAAGGAGCAACATAG
Terms and licenses: Academic/Nonprofit Terms; Industry Terms: Not Available to Industry
Depositor comments: NM_016346,ENST00000621098 . The transcription factor ORF portion of this plasmid was synthesized by Genewiz. Please test multiple small colonies in case of plasmid recombination. To make this collection available in a timely manner, a portion of this collection was not fully sequenced by Addgene. If an Addgene verified full plasmid sequence is not available, please contact us prior to placing an order to request the full sequence.
How to cite: TFORF1521 was a gift from Feng Zhang (Addgene plasmid # 144181 ; http://n2t.net/addgene:144181 ; RRID:Addgene_144181)
