>Addgene plasmid #144181 | TFORF1521 | depositor partial sequence | sequence record 284658 | Insert
ACCGCCACCATGGAGACCAGACCAACAGCTCTGATGAGCTCCACAGTGGCTGCAGCTGCGCCTGCAGCTG
GGGCTGCCTCCAGGAAGGAGTCTCCAGGCAGATGGGGCCTGGGGGAGGATCCCACAGGCGTGAGCCCCTC
GCTCCAGTGCCGCGTGTGCGGAGACAGCAGCAGCGGGAAGCACTATGGCATCTATGCCTGCAACGGCTGC
AGCGGCTTCTTCAAGAGGAGCGTACGGCGGAGGCTCATCTACAGGTGCCAGGTGGGGGCAGGGATGTGCC
CCGTGGACAAGGCCCACCGCAACCAGTGCCAGGCCTGCCGGCTGAAGAAGTGCCTGCAGGCGGGGATGAA
CCAGGACGCCGTGCAGAACGAGCGCCAGCCGCGAAGCACAGCCCAGGTCCACCTGGACAGCATGGAGTCC
AACACTGAGTCCCGGCCGGAGTCCCTGGTGGCTCCCCCGGCCCCGGCAGGGCGCAGCCCACGGGGCCCCA
CACCCATGTCTGCAGCCAGAGCCCTGGGCCACCACTTCATGGCCAGCCTTATAACAGCTGAAACCTGTGC
TAAGCTGGAGCCAGAGGATGCTGATGAGAATATTGATGTCACCAGCAATGACCCTGAGTTCCCCTCCTCT
CCATACTCCTCTTCCTCCCCCTGCGGCCTGGACAGCATCCATGAGACCTCGGCTCGCCTACTCTTCATGG
CCGTCAAGTGGGCCAAGAACCTGCCTGTGTTCTCCAGCCTGCCCTTCCGGGATCAGGTGATCCTGCTGGA
AGAGGCGTGGAGTGAACTCTTTCTCCTCGGGGCCATCCAGTGGTCTCTGCCTCTGGACAGCTGTCCTCTG
CTGGCACCGCCCGAGGCCTCTGCTGCCGGTGGTGCCCAGGGCCGGCTCACGCTGGCCAGCATGGAGACGC
GTGTCCTGCAGGAAACTATCTCTCGGTTCCGGGCATTGGCGGTGGACCCCACGGAGTTTGCCTGCATGAA
GGCCTTGGTCCTCTTCAAGCCAGAGACGCGGGGCCTGAAGGATCCTGAGCACGTAGAGGCCTTGCAGGAC
CAGTCCCAAGTGATGCTGAGCCAGCACAGCAAGGCCCACCACCCCAGCCAGCCCGTGAGGTAGTAATGAA
CTAGTCCGTAACTTGAAAGTATTTCGATTTCTTGGCTTTATATATCTTGTGGAAAGGACGAGATCCCAAG
GTGAGTTTATAGAGG
