>Addgene plasmid #144181 | TFORF1521 | depositor partial sequence | sequence record 284659 | Barcode
GATCCCAAGGTGAGTTTATAGAGG
